Addgene plasmid #61607: pET28a-mCherry-CNA35
Purpose: bacterial expression of N-terminal fusion protein of CNA35 with mCherry
Depositing lab: Maarten Merkx. Depositing organization: Technische Universiteit Eindhoven. Publication: Colorful Protein-Based Fluorescent Probes for Collagen Imaging. Aper SJ, van Spreeuwel AC, van Turnhout MC, van der Linden AJ, Pieters PA, van der Zon NL, de la Rambelje SL, Bouten CV, Merkx M. PLoS One. 2014 Dec 9;9(12):e114983. doi: 10.1371/journal.pone.0114983. eCollection 2014. PONE-D-14-29186 PubMed 25490719.
Backbone
  Vector backbone: pET28a
  Backbone manufacturer: Novagen
  Vector type: Bacterial Expression
Growth in bacteria
  Bacterial resistance: Kanamycin, 50 μg/mL
  Growth temperature: 37°C
  Growth strain: BL21(DE3)
  Copy number: High Copy
Gene/Insert
  Gene/Insert name: mCherry and CNA35
  Promoter: T7
  Tag / fusion protein: His tag
  Cloning method: Restriction Enzyme; 5′ cloning site Nhe1 (unknown if destroyed); 3′ cloning site Xho1 (unknown if destroyed)
  Sequencing primers: 5′ T7 promoter
Resource information
  A portion of this plasmid was derived from a plasmid made by: CNA35 was a kind gift from Dr Magnus Hook (Texas A&M)
Terms and licenses: Academic/Nonprofit Terms; Industry Terms: Not Available to Industry
How to cite: pET28a-mCherry-CNA35 was a gift from Maarten Merkx (Addgene plasmid # 61607 ; http://n2t.net/addgene:61607 ; RRID:Addgene_61607)
