[The description below was written by a language model from this plasmid's Addgene catalogue record and pLannotate feature annotations shown in this document.]
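Description:
pET28a-mCherry-CNA35 is a bacterial expression plasmid of about 7 kb built on the Novagen pET28a backbone, designed to produce a red fluorescent collagen-binding probe in E. coli. It replicates from a ColE1/pMB1-type origin accompanied by the bom region and the rop gene. The catalogue lists it as high copy, although rop normally moderates copy number. Selection is by kanamycin through the aph(3')-Ia aminoglycoside phosphotransferase gene. An f1 origin is also present, and the short tetracycline-resistance fragments and partial AmpR promoter called in the annotation are non-functional backbone remnants.

The expression cassette is the standard pET arrangement. A T7 promoter followed by a lac operator and the T7 gene 10 ribosome binding site drives the open reading frame, which ends at a T7 terminator. A plasmid-borne lacI gene supplies repressor. Transcription therefore depends on T7 RNA polymerase, as provided by a DE3 lysogen such as the listed BL21(DE3) strain, and is induced with IPTG. The insert was cloned between NheI and XhoI sites. The coding region begins with what appears to be the vector's N-terminal His tag (annotated only as a tag fragment) and a thrombin cleavage site. mCherry, a monomeric red fluorescent protein, follows and is fused upstream of CNA35, a fragment of the Staphylococcus aureus collagen adhesin Cna. A further histidine tag sequence is annotated downstream of the insert, but the record does not show whether it is translated in frame.

The purified fusion is used as a fluorescent probe for imaging collagen, according to the associated publication title, with the His tag allowing metal-affinity purification.
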