Features (pLannotate 1.2.2; 22 found; start..end, strand, type, name):
     12..467     +  rep_origin     f1 ori (sequence partly withheld): f1 bacteriophage origin of replication; arrow indicates direction of (+) strand synthesis
    494..551     +  promoter       AmpR promoter (fragment): bla
    560..1375    -  CDS            KanR: aminoglycoside phosphotransferase; aph(3')-Ia; confers resistance to kanamycin in bacteria or G418 (Geneticin®) in eukaryotes
   1497..2085    +  rep_origin     ori: high-copy-number ColE1/pMB1/pBR322/pUC origin of replication
   2271..2413    -  misc_feature   bom: basis of mobility region from pBR322
   2515..2706    -  CDS            rop: Rop protein, which maintains plasmids at low copy number; rop
   2723..3103    +  CDS            YPB1_ECOLX: Protein predicted: Swiss-Prot protein existence level 4. From Escherichia coli.
   3175..3466    -  CDS            TcR (fragment): tetracycline efflux protein; tet; confers resistance to tetracycline
   3481..3502    -  protein_bind   CAP binding site: CAP binding activates transcription in the presence of cAMP. E. coli catabolite activator protein
   3515..4597    -  CDS            lacI: lac repressor; lacI; The lac repressor binds to the lac operator to inhibit transcription in E. coli. This inhibition can be relieved by adding lactose or isopropyl-β-D-thiogalactopyranoside (IPTG).
   4598..4675    -  promoter       lacI promoter: lacI
   4683..4962    -  CDS            TcR (fragment): tetracycline efflux protein; tet; confers resistance to tetracycline
   4984..5002    +  promoter       T7 promoter: promoter for bacteriophage T7 RNA polymerase
   5003..5027    +  protein_bind   lac operator: The lac repressor binds to the lac operator to inhibit transcription in E. coli. This inhibition can be relieved by adding lactose or isopropyl-β-D-thiogalactopyranoside (IPTG). lac repressor encoded by lacI
   5042..5064    +  RBS            RBS: efficient ribosome binding site from bacteriophage T7 gene 10 (Olins and Rangwala, 1989)
   5083..5099    +  CDS            capTEV™ (fragment): composite tag for in vivo biotinylation, TEV protease cleavage, and 6xHis tagging
   5110..5127    +  CDS            thrombin site: thrombin recognition and cleavage site
   5140..5847    +  CDS            mCherry: mCherry is a basic (constitutively fluorescent) red fluorescent protein published in 2004, derived from Discosoma sp.. It is reported to be a very rapidly-maturing monomer with low acid sensitivity.
   5860..6813    +  CDS            cna (fragment): CNA_STAAU - Experimental evidence at protein level: Swiss-Prot protein existence level 1. Collagen-binding adhesin that mediates bacterial adherence to collagenous tissues such as cartilage (PubMed:8218209). Participates in the infectious process by acting as a virulence factor in many different animal models of staphylococcal infections including arthritis, endocarditis and keratitis (PubMed:10816547, PubMed:15181582). Inhibits the activation of the classical complement pathway by interacting with host C1q and interfering with the association between host C1r with C1q (PubMed:23720782). From
   6836..6853    +  CDS            9xHis (fragment): 9xHis affinity tag
   6863..6912    +  CDS            SET1 (fragment): solubility-enhancement tag derived from T7 phage gene 10B
   6920..6967    +  terminator     T7 terminator: transcription terminator for bacteriophage T7 RNA polymerase
>Addgene plasmid #61607 | pET28a-mCherry-CNA35 | depositor full sequence | sequence record 100948 | pET28a-mCherry-CNA35 sequence 6992 bps
TGGCGAATGGG
[124 nt withheld, positions 12-135]
C
[91 nt withheld, positions 137-227]
A
[49 nt withheld, positions 229-277]
CCTTTGACGTTGGAGTCCACGTTCTTT
[37 nt withheld, positions 305-341]
ACCCTATCTCGGTCTATTCTTTTGATTTATAAGGGATTTTGCCGATTTCGGCCTATTGGTTAAAAAATGA
GCTGATTTAACAAAAATTTAACGCGAATTTTAACAAAATATTAACGTTTACAATTTCAGGTGGCACTTTT
CGGGGAAATGTGCGCGGAACCCCTATTTGTTTATTTTTCTAAATACATTCAAATATGTATCCGCTCATGA
ATTAATTCTTAGAAAAACTCATCGAGCATCAAATGAAACTGCAATTTATTCATATCAGGATTATCAATAC
CATATTTTTGAAAAAGCCGTTTCTGTAATGAAGGAGAAAACTCACCGAGGCAGTTCCATAGGATGGCAAG
ATCCTGGTATCGGTCTGCGATTCCGACTCGTCCAACATCAATACAACCTATTAATTTCCCCTCGTCAAAA
ATAAGGTTATCAAGTGAGAAATCACCATGAGTGACGACTGAATCCGGTGAGAATGGCAAAAGTTTATGCA
TTTCTTTCCAGACTTGTTCAACAGGCCAGCCATTACGCTCGTCATCAAAATCACTCGCATCAACCAAACC
GTTATTCATTCGTGATTGCGCCTGAGCGAGACGAAATACGCGATCGCTGTTAAAAGGACAATTACAAACA
GGAATCGAATGCAACCGGCGCAGGAACACTGCCAGCGCATCAACAATATTTTCACCTGAATCAGGATATT
CTTCTAATACCTGGAATGCTGTTTTCCCGGGGATCGCAGTGGTGAGTAACCATGCATCATCAGGAGTACG
GATAAAATGCTTGATGGTCGGAAGAGGCATAAATTCCGTCAGCCAGTTTAGTCTGACCATCTCATCTGTA
ACATCATTGGCAACGCTACCTTTGCCATGTTTCAGAAACAACTCTGGCGCATCGGGCTTCCCATACAATC
GATAGATTGTCGCACCTGATTGCCCGACATTATCGCGAGCCCATTTATACCCATATAAATCAGCATCCAT
GTTGGAATTTAATCGCGGCCTAGAGCAAGACGTTTCCCGTTGAATATGGCTCATAACACCCCTTGTATTA
CTGTTTATGTAAGCAGACAGTTTTATTGTTCATGACCAAAATCCCTTAACGTGAGTTTTCGTTCCACTGA
GCGTCAGACCCCGTAGAAAAGATCAAAGGATCTTCTTGAGATCCTTTTTTTCTGCGCGTAATCTGCTGCT
TGCAAACAAAAAAACCACCGCTACCAGCGGTGGTTTGTTTGCCGGATCAAGAGCTACCAACTCTTTTTCC
GAAGGTAACTGGCTTCAGCAGAGCGCAGATACCAAATACTGTCCTTCTAGTGTAGCCGTAGTTAGGCCAC
CACTTCAAGAACTCTGTAGCACCGCCTACATACCTCGCTCTGCTAATCCTGTTACCAGTGGCTGCTGCCA
GTGGCGATAAGTCGTGTCTTACCGGGTTGGACTCAAGACGATAGTTACCGGATAAGGCGCAGCGGTCGGG
CTGAACGGGGGGTTCGTGCACACAGCCCAGCTTGGAGCGAACGACCTACACCGAACTGAGATACCTACAG
CGTGAGCTATGAGAAAGCGCCACGCTTCCCGAAGGGAGAAAGGCGGACAGGTATCCGGTAAGCGGCAGGG
TCGGAACAGGAGAGCGCACGAGGGAGCTTCCAGGGGGAAACGCCTGGTATCTTTATAGTCCTGTCGGGTT
TCGCCACCTCTGACTTGAGCGTCGATTTTTGTGATGCTCGTCAGGGGGGCGGAGCCTATGGAAAAACGCC
AGCAACGCGGCCTTTTTACGGTTCCTGGCCTTTTGCTGGCCTTTTGCTCACATGTTCTTTCCTGCGTTAT
CCCCTGATTCTGTGGATAACCGTATTACCGCCTTTGAGTGAGCTGATACCGCTCGCCGCAGCCGAACGAC
CGAGCGCAGCGAGTCAGTGAGCGAGGAAGCGGAAGAGCGCCTGATGCGGTATTTTCTCCTTACGCATCTG
TGCGGTATTTCACACCGCATATATGGTGCACTCTCAGTACAATCTGCTCTGATGCCGCATAGTTAAGCCA
GTATACACTCCGCTATCGCTACGTGACTGGGTCATGGCTGCGCCCCGACACCCGCCAACACCCGCTGACG
CGCCCTGACGGGCTTGTCTGCTCCCGGCATCCGCTTACAGACAAGCTGTGACCGTCTCCGGGAGCTGCAT
GTGTCAGAGGTTTTCACCGTCATCACCGAAACGCGCGAGGCAGCTGCGGTAAAGCTCATCAGCGTGGTCG
TGAAGCGATTCACAGATGTCTGCCTGTTCATCCGCGTCCAGCTCGTTGAGTTTCTCCAGAAGCGTTAATG
TCTGGCTTCTGATAAAGCGGGCCATGTTAAGGGCGGTTTTTTCCTGTTTGGTCACTGATGCCTCCGTGTA
AGGGGGATTTCTGTTCATGGGGGTAATGATACCGATGAAACGAGAGAGGATGCTCACGATACGGGTTACT
GATGATGAACATGCCCGGTTACTGGAACGTTGTGAGGGTAAACAACTGGCGGTATGGATGCGGCGGGACC
AGAGAAAAATCACTCAGGGTCAATGCCAGCGCTTCGTTAATACAGATGTAGGTGTTCCACAGGGTAGCCA
GCAGCATCCTGCGATGCAGATCCGGAACATAATGGTGCAGGGCGCTGACTTCCGCGTTTCCAGACTTTAC
GAAACACGGAAACCGAAGACCATTCATGTTGTTGCTCAGGTCGCAGACGTTTTGCAGCAGCAGTCGCTTC
ACGTTCGCTCGCGTATCGGTGATTCATTCTGCTAACCAGTAAGGCAACCCCGCCAGCCTAGCCGGGTCCT
CAACGACAGGAGCACGATCATGCGCACCCGTGGGGCCGCCATGCCGGCGATAATGGCCTGCTTCTCGCCG
AAACGTTTGGTGGCGGGACCAGTGACGAAGGCTTGAGCGAGGGCGTGCAAGATTCCGAATACCGCAAGCG
ACAGGCCGATCATCGTCGCGCTCCAGCGAAAGCGGTCCTCGCCGAAAATGACCCAGAGCGCTGCCGGCAC
CTGTCCTACGAGTTGCATGATAAAGAAGACAGTCATAAGTGCGGCGACGATAGTCATGCCCCGCGCCCAC
CGGAAGGAGCTGACTGGGTTGAAGGCTCTCAAGGGCATCGGTCGAGATCCCGGTGCCTAATGAGTGAGCT
AACTTACATTAATTGCGTTGCGCTCACTGCCCGCTTTCCAGTCGGGAAACCTGTCGTGCCAGCTGCATTA
ATGAATCGGCCAACGCGCGGGGAGAGGCGGTTTGCGTATTGGGCGCCAGGGTGGTTTTTCTTTTCACCAG
TGAGACGGGCAACAGCTGATTGCCCTTCACCGCCTGGCCCTGAGAGAGTTGCAGCAAGCGGTCCACGCTG
GTTTGCCCCAGCAGGCGAAAATCCTGTTTGATGGTGGTTAACGGCGGGATATAACATGAGCTGTCTTCGG
TATCGTCGTATCCCACTACCGAGATATCCGCACCAACGCGCAGCCCGGACTCGGTAATGGCGCGCATTGC
GCCCAGCGCCATCTGATCGTTGGCAACCAGCATCGCAGTGGGAACGATGCCCTCATTCAGCATTTGCATG
GTTTGTTGAAAACCGGACATGGCACTCCAGTCGCCTTCCCGTTCCGCTATCGGCTGAATTTGATTGCGAG
TGAGATATTTATGCCAGCCAGCCAGACGCAGACGCGCCGAGACAGAACTTAATGGGCCCGCTAACAGCGC
GATTTGCTGGTGACCCAATGCGACCAGATGCTCCACGCCCAGTCGCGTACCGTCTTCATGGGAGAAAATA
ATACTGTTGATGGGTGTCTGGTCAGAGACATCAAGAAATAACGCCGGAACATTAGTGCAGGCAGCTTCCA
CAGCAATGGCATCCTGGTCATCCAGCGGATAGTTAATGATCAGCCCACTGACGCGTTGCGCGAGAAGATT
GTGCACCGCCGCTTTACAGGCTTCGACGCCGCTTCGTTCTACCATCGACACCACCACGCTGGCACCCAGT
TGATCGGCGCGAGATTTAATCGCCGCGACAATTTGCGACGGCGCGTGCAGGGCCAGACTGGAGGTGGCAA
CGCCAATCAGCAACGACTGTTTGCCCGCCAGTTGTTGTGCCACGCGGTTGGGAATGTAATTCAGCTCCGC
CATCGCCGCTTCCACTTTTTCCCGCGTTTTCGCAGAAACGTGGCTGGCCTGGTTCACCACGCGGGAAACG
GTCTGATAAGAGACACCGGCATACTCTGCGACATCGTATAACGTTACTGGTTTCACATTCACCACCCTGA
ATTGACTCTCTTCCGGGCGCTATCATGCCATACCGCGAAAGGTTTTGCGCCATTCGATGGTGTCCGGGAT
CTCGACGCTCTCCCTTATGCGACTCCTGCATTAGGAAGCAGCCCAGTAGTAGGTTGAGGCCGTTGAGCAC
CGCCGCCGCAAGGAATGGTGCATGCAAGGAGATGGCGCCCAACAGTCCCCCGGCCACGGGGCCTGCCACC
ATACCCACGCCGAAACAAGCGCTCATGAGCCCGAAGTGGCGAGCCCGATCTTCCCCATCGGTGATGTCGG
CGATATAGGCGCCAGCAACCGCACCTGTGGCGCCGGTGATGCCGGCCACGATGCGTCCGGCGTAGAGGAT
CGAGATCTCGATCCCGCGAAATTAATACGACTCACTATAGGGGAATTGTGAGCGGATAACAATTCCCCTC
TAGAAATAATTTTGTTTAACTTTAAGAAGGAGATATACCATGGGCAGCAGCCATCATCATCATCATCACA
GCAGCGGCCTGGTGCCGCGCGGCAGCCATATGGCTAGCATGGTTTCTAAGGGCGAAGAGGACAATATGGC
TATCATCAAAGAGTTCATGCGTTTTAAAGTACACATGGAAGGCTCCGTTAACGGTCACGAGTTTGAAATT
GAAGGTGAGGGCGAAGGTCGCCCGTACGAAGGCACTCAAACGGCGAAGCTGAAAGTGACCAAAGGTGGCC
CACTGCCGTTCGCTTGGGACATTCTGTCCCCGCAATTCATGTATGGTTCTAAAGCGTACGTGAAACACCC
GGCGGATATTCCGGATTACCTGAAACTGTCTTTCCCGGAAGGTTTCAAATGGGAACGTGTTATGAACTTC
GAAGACGGTGGTGTTGTAACGGTTACTCAGGACTCTAGCCTGCAGGACGGCGAATTTATCTATAAAGTAA
AACTGCGTGGTACTAACTTCCCGTCTGATGGCCCGGTTATGCAAAAGAAAACTATGGGTTGGGAAGCTTC
TAGCGAACGCATGTACCCGGAGGACGGTGCCCTGAAAGGTGAAATCAAACAACGCCTGAAACTGAAGGAC
GGCGGCCACTACGATGCGGAAGTGAAAACCACGTACAAAGCGAAGAAACCAGTACAGCTGCCTGGTGCCT
ACAATGTGAATATCAAACTGGATATTACCTCCCATAACGAAGACTATACCATCGTCGAACAGTATGAACG
TGCTGAAGGTCGCCATAGCACCGGTGGCATGGATGAGTTATACAAGGAATTCCACGGATCCGCACGAGAT
ATTTCATCAACGAATGTTACAGATTTAACTGTATCACCGTCTAAGATAGAAGATGGTGGTAAAACGACAG
TAAAAATGACGTTCGACGATAAAAATGGAAAAATACAAAATGGTGACATGATTAAAGTGGCATGGCCGAC
AAGCGGTACAGTAAAGATAGAGGGTTATAGTAAAACAGTACCATTAACTGTTAAAGGTGAACAGGTGGGT
CAAGCAGTTATTACACCAGACGGTGCAACAATTACATTCAATGATAAAGTAGAAAAATTAAGTGATGTTT
CGGGATTTGCAGAATTTGAAGTACAAGGAAGAAATTTAACGCAAACAAATACTTCAGATGACAAAGTAGC
TACGATAACATCTGGGAATAAATCAACGAATGTTACGGTTCATAAAAGTGAAGCGGGAACAAGTAGTGTT
TTCTATTATAAAACGGGAGATATGCTACCAGAAGATACGACACATGTACGATGGTTTTTAAATATTAACA
ATGAAAAAAGTTATGTATCGAAAGATATTACTATAAAGGATCAGATTCAAGGTGGACAGCAGTTAGATTT
AAGCACATTAAACATTAATGTGACAGGTACACATAGCAATTATTATAGTGGACAAAGTGCAATTACTGAT
TTTGAAAAAGCCTTTCCAGGTTCTAAAATAACTGTTGATAATACGAAGAACACAATTGATGTAACAATTC
CACAAGGCTATGGGTCATATAATAGTTTTTCAATTAACTACAAAACCAAAATTACGAATGAACAGCAAAA
AGAGTTTGTTAATAATTCACAAGCTTGGTATCAAGAGCATGGTAAGGAAGAAGTGAACGGGAAATCATTT
AATCATACTGTGCACAATATTAATGCTAATGCCGGTATTGAAGGTACTGTAAAAGGTGAATTAAAAGTTT
TAAAACAGGATAAAGATACCAAGGCTTCAGTCGACCTGTAAGGCATTGCTCGAGCACCACCACCACCACC
ACTGAGATCCGGCTGCTAACAAAGCCCGAAAGGAAGCTGAGTTGGCTGCTGCCACCGCTGAGCAATAACT
AGCATAACCCCTTGGGGCCTCTAAACGGGTCTTGAGGGGTTTTTTGCTGAAAGGAGGAACTATATCCGGA
T
