>Addgene plasmid #61607 | pET28a-mCherry-CNA35 | addgene partial sequence | sequence record 104763 | T7term 5'-GCTAGTTATTGCTCAGCGG-3'
CTTCCTTTCGGGCTTTGTTAGCAGCCGGATCTCAGTGGTGGTGGTGGTGGTGCTCGAGCAATGCCTTACA
GGTCGACTGAAGCCTTGGTATCTTTATCCTGTTTTAAAACTTTTAATTCACCTTTTACAGTACCTTCAAT
ACCGGCATTAGCATTAATATTGTGCACAGTATGATTAAATGATTTCCCGTTCACTTCTTCCTTACCATGC
TCTTGATACCAAGCTTGTGAATTATTAACAAACTCTTTTTGCTGTTCATTCGTAATTTTGGTTTTGTAGT
TAATTGAAAAACTATTATATGACCCATAGCCTTGTGGAATTGTTACATCAATTGTGTTCTTCGTATTATC
AACAGTTATTTTAGAACCTGGAAAGGCTTTTTCAAAATCAGTAATTGCACTTTGTCCACTATAATAATTG
CTATGTGTACCTGTCACATTAATGTTTAATGTGCTTAAATCTAACTGCTGTCCACCTTGAATCTGATCCT
TTATAGTAATATCTTTCGATACATAACTTTTTTCATTGTTAATATTTAAAAACCATCGTACATGTGTCGT
ATCTTCTGGTAGCATATCTCCCGTTTTATAATAGAAAACACTACTTGTTCCCGCTTCACTTTTATGAACC
GTAACATTCGTTGATTTATTCCCAGATGTTATCGTAGCTACTTTGTCATCTGAAGTATTTGTTTGCGTTA
AATTTCTTCCTTGTACTTCAAATTCTGCAAATCCCGAAACATCACTTAATTTTTCTACTTTATCATTGAA
TGTAATTGTTGCACCGTCTGGTGTAATAACTGCTTGACCCACCTGTTCACCTTTAACAGTTAATGGTACT
GTTTTACTATAACCCTCTATCTTTACTGTACCGCTTGTCGGCCATGCCACTTTAATCATGTCACCATTTT
GTATTTTTCCATTTTTATCGTCGAACGTCATTTTTACTGTCGTTTTACCACCATCTTCTATCTTAGACGG
TGATACAGTTAAATCTGTAACATTCGTTGATGAAATATCTCGTGCGGATCCGTGGAATTCCTTGTATAAC
TCATCCATGCCACCGGTGCTATGGCGACCTTCAGCACGTTCATACTG
