>Addgene plasmid #61607 | pET28a-mCherry-CNA35 | addgene partial sequence | sequence record 104765 | pBRrevBam 5'-GGTGATGTCGGCGATATAGG-3'
GTGGCGCCGGTGATGCCGGCCACGATGCGTCCGGCGTAGAGGATCGAGATCTCGATCCCGCGAAATTAAT
ACGACTCACTATAGGGGAATTGTGAGCGGATAACAATTCCCCTCTAGAAATAATTTTGTTTAACTTTAAG
AAGGAGATATACCATGGGCAGCAGCCATCATCATCATCATCACAGCAGCGGCCTGGTGCCGCGCGGCAGC
CATATGGCTAGCATGGTTTCTAAGGGCGAAGAGGACAATATGGCTATCATCAAAGAGTTCATGCGTTTTA
AAGTACACATGGAAGGCTCCGTTAACGGTCACGAGTTTGAAATTGAAGGTGAGGGCGAAGGTCGCCCGTA
CGAAGGCACTCAAACGGCGAAGCTGAAAGTGACCAAAGGTGGCCCACTGCCGTTCGCTTGGGACATTCTG
TCCCCGCAATTCATGTATGGTTCTAAAGCGTACGTGAAACACCCGGCGGATATTCCGGATTACCTGAAAC
TGTCTTTCCCGGAAGGTTTCAAATGGGAACGTGTTATGAACTTCGAAGACGGTGGTGTTGTAACGGTTAC
TCAGGACTCTAGCCTGCAGGACGGCGAATTTATCTATAAAGTAAAACTGCGTGGTACTAACTTCCCGTCT
GATGGCCCGGTTATGCAAAAGAAAACTATGGGTTGGGAAGCTTCTAGCGAACGCATGTACCCGGAGGACG
GTGCCCTGAAAGGTGAAATCAAACAACGCCTGAAACTGAAGGACGGCGGCCACTACGATGCGGAAGTGAA
AACCACGTACAAAGCGAAGAAACCAGTACAGCTGCCTGGTGCCTACAATGTGAATATCAAACTGGATATT
ACCTCCCATAACGAAGACTATACCATCGTCGAACAGTATGAACGTGCTGAAGGTCGCCATAGCACCGGTG
GCATGGATGAGTTATACAAGGAATTCCACGGATCCGCACGAGATATTTCATCAACGAATGTTACAGATTT
AACTGTATCACCGTCTAAGATAGAAGATGGTGGTAAAACGACAGTAAAAATGACGTTCGACGATAAAAAT
GGAAAAATACAAAATGGTGACATGATTAAAGTGGCATGGCCGACAAGCGGTACAGTAA
